Addgene plasmid #73858: FU - dio YFP - W
Purpose: For expressing YFP in mammalian cells upon Cre co-expression. Can be made into Lentivirus.
Depositing lab: Elly Nedivi. Depositing organization: Massachusetts Institute of Technology. Publication: Inhibitory Synapses Are Repeatedly Assembled and Removed at Persistent Sites In Vivo. Villa KL, Berry KP, Subramanian J, Cha JW, Oh WC, Kwon HB, Kubota Y, So PT, Nedivi E. Neuron. 2016 Feb 3. pii: S0896-6273(16)00011-8. doi: 10.1016/j.neuron.2016.01.010. PubMed 26853302.
Backbone
  Vector backbone: pFUGW
  Backbone size w/o insert (bp): 9421
  Total vector size (bp): 10138
  Vector type: Mammalian Expression, Lentiviral
Growth in bacteria
  Bacterial resistance: Ampicillin, 100 μg/mL
  Growth temperature: 37°C
  Growth strain: NEB Stable
  Copy number: Low Copy
Gene/Insert
  Gene/Insert name: eYFP (alt name: enhanced yellow fluorescent protein)
  Species: Synthetic
  Insert size (bp): 717
  Cloning method: Restriction Enzyme; 5′ cloning site BamHI (unknown if destroyed); 3′ cloning site EcoRI (unknown if destroyed)
  Sequencing primers: 5′ None; 3′ None
Resource information
  A portion of this plasmid was derived from a plasmid made by: Jerry Chen
Terms and licenses: Academic/Nonprofit Terms; Industry Terms: Not Available to Industry
Depositor comments: Please note that this backbone is prone to recombination. Addgene recommends that, upon receipt of this plasmid, users please streak onto an LB plate and screen single colonies by restriction digest before subsequent growth, storage, and experimentation. This plasmid can be used with the low-efficiency Cre in Plasmid 101242: pSin wPGK-Cre ( https://www.addgene.org/101242/ ).
How to cite: FU - dio YFP - W was a gift from Elly Nedivi (Addgene plasmid # 73858 ; http://n2t.net/addgene:73858 ; RRID:Addgene_73858)
