[The description below was written by a language model from this plasmid's Addgene catalogue record, the feature table of its GenBank file and pLannotate feature annotations shown in this document.]
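Description:
FU - dio YFP - W is a lentiviral transfer and mammalian expression plasmid built on the pFUGW backbone, designed to express enhanced YFP only in cells that also contain Cre recombinase. It is propagated in E. coli under ampicillin selection (AmpR) from a ColE1/pUC-type origin. That origin is annotated as high-copy, but the catalogue lists the plasmid as low copy, and the depositor warns that the backbone is prone to recombination, so a recombination-reducing strain is specified. The backbone also carries an f1 origin and a bleomycin/Zeocin resistance cassette driven by tandem SV40 and EM7 promoters with an SV40 poly(A) signal.

The viral portion begins with a CMV enhancer/promoter fused to a truncated HIV-1 5' LTR, which drives genomic RNA production in packaging cells. It is followed by the Psi packaging signal, the RRE for Rev-dependent nuclear export, and the cPPT/CTS. A second truncated LTR and a bGH poly(A) signal close the cassette. Internally, the human ubiquitin C promoter sits upstream of a double-floxed inverted ("dio") cassette in which the mammalian codon-optimized EYFP coding sequence, with a Kozak sequence, lies in the antisense orientation relative to the promoter. It is flanked by oppositely oriented pairs of the mutually incompatible lox2272 and loxP sites. Cre inverts the cassette and then excises one site of each pair, locking EYFP in the sense orientation. A downstream WPRE enhances transcript expression.

The two sequence records differ slightly in length from each other and from the catalogue size, and they are drawn in opposite orientations, but they describe the same architecture. The depositor suggests pairing the plasmid with a low-efficiency Cre plasmid.
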