LOCUS       Exported 10194 bp ds-DNA circular SYN 12-MAY-2021
DEFINITION  For expressing YFP in mammalian cells upon Cre co-expression. Can be
            made into Lentivirus..
ACCESSION   .
VERSION     .
KEYWORDS    FU - dio YFP - W
SOURCE      synthetic DNA construct
  ORGANISM  synthetic DNA construct
REFERENCE   1 (bases 1 to 10194)
  AUTHORS   Villa KL, Berry KP, Subramanian J, Cha JW, Oh WC, Kwon HB, Kubota Y,
            So PT, Nedivi E
  TITLE     Inhibitory Synapses Are Repeatedly Assembled and Removed at
            Persistent Sites In Vivo.
  JOURNAL   Neuron. 2016 Feb 3. pii: S0896-6273(16)00011-8. doi:
            10.1016/j.neuron.2016.01.010.
  PUBMED    26853302
REFERENCE   2 (bases 1 to 10194)
  AUTHORS   .
  TITLE     Direct Submission
  JOURNAL   Exported May 12, 2021 from SnapGene Server 1.1.58
            http://www.snapgene.com
FEATURES             Location/Qualifiers
     source          1..10194
                     /organism="synthetic DNA construct"
                     /mol_type="other DNA"
     protein_bind    107..128
                     /label=CAP binding site
                     /bound_moiety="E. coli catabolite activator protein"
                     /note="CAP binding activates transcription in the presence
                     of cAMP."
     promoter        143..173
                     /label=lac promoter
                     /note="promoter for the E. coli lac operon"
     protein_bind    181..197
                     /label=lac operator
                     /bound_moiety="lac repressor encoded by lacI"
                     /note="The lac repressor binds to the lac operator to
                     inhibit transcription in E. coli. This inhibition can be
                     relieved by adding lactose or
                     isopropyl-beta-D-thiogalactopyranoside (IPTG)."
     primer_bind     186..208
                     /label=M13/pUC Reverse
                     /note="In lacZ gene"
     primer_bind     205..221
                     /label=M13 rev
                     /note="common sequencing primer, one of multiple similar
                     variants"
     primer_bind     205..221
                     /label=M13 Reverse
                     /note="In lacZ gene. Also called M13-rev"
     polyA_signal    270..391
                     /label=SV40 poly(A) signal
                     /note="SV40 polyadenylation signal"
     primer_bind     complement(281..300)
                     /label=EBV-rev
                     /note="SV40 polyA terminator, reverse primer"
     primer_bind     335..354
                     /label=SV40pA-R
                     /note="SV40 polyA, reverse primer"
     CDS             complement(521..895)
                     /codon_start=1
                     /gene="Sh ble from Streptoalloteichus hindustanus"
                     /product="antibiotic-binding protein"
                     /label=BleoR
                     /note="confers resistance to bleomycin, phleomycin, and
                     Zeocin(TM)"
                     /translation="MAKLTSAVPVLTARDVAGAVEFWTDRLGFSRDFVEDDFAGVVRDD
                     VTLFISAVQDQVVPDNTLAWVWVRGLDELYAEWSEVVSTNFRDASGPAMTEIGEQPWGR
                     EFALRDPAGNCVHFVAEEQD"
     promoter        complement(914..961)
                     /label=EM7 promoter
                     /note="synthetic bacterial promoter "
     promoter        complement(1009..1338)
                     /label=SV40 promoter
                     /note="SV40 enhancer and early promoter"
     rep_origin      1023..1158
                     /label=SV40 ori
                     /note="SV40 origin of replication"
     primer_bind     complement(1077..1096)
                     /label=SV40pro-F
                     /note="SV40 promoter/origin, forward primer"
     primer_bind     1323..1343
                     /label=pBABE 3'
                     /note="SV40 enhancer, reverse primer for pBABE vectors"
     rep_origin      complement(1352..1780)
                     /direction=LEFT
                     /label=f1 ori
                     /note="f1 bacteriophage origin of replication; arrow
                     indicates direction of (+) strand synthesis"
     primer_bind     complement(1462..1483)
                     /label=F1ori-F
                     /note="F1 origin, forward primer"
     primer_bind     1674..1693
                     /label=F1ori-R
                     /note="F1 origin, reverse primer"
     polyA_signal    1826..2050
                     /label=bGH poly(A) signal
                     /note="bovine growth hormone polyadenylation signal"
     primer_bind     2039..2056
                     /label=BGH-rev
                     /note="Bovine growth hormone terminator, reverse primer.
                     Also called BGH reverse"
     LTR             2082..2262
                     /label=5' LTR (truncated)
                     /note="truncated 5' long terminal repeat (LTR) from HIV-1"
     primer_bind     2767..2783
                     /label=pBluescriptKS
                     /note="For pBluescript vector"
     primer_bind     2768..2784
                     /label=KS primer
                     /note="common sequencing primer, one of multiple similar
                     variants"
     misc_feature    2787..3375
                     /label=WPRE
                     /note="woodchuck hepatitis virus posttranscriptional
                     regulatory element"
     CDS             2893..2904
                     /codon_start=1
                     /product="Factor Xa recognition and cleavage site"
                     /label=Factor Xa site
                     /translation="IEGR"
     primer_bind     3302..3322
                     /label=WPRE-R
                     /note="WPRE, reverse primer"
     protein_bind    3400..3433
                     /label=loxP
                     /bound_moiety="Cre recombinase"
                     /note="Cre-mediated recombination occurs in the 8-bp core
                     sequence (GCATACAT)."
     protein_bind    3484..3517
                     /label=lox2272
                     /bound_moiety="Cre recombinase"
                     /note="Cre-mediated recombination occurs in the 8-bp core
                     sequence (GGATACTT). lox2272 sites are compatible with each
                     other, but incompatible with loxP or loxN sites (Lee and
                     Saito, 1988)."
     regulatory      3524..3533
                     /regulatory_class="other"
                     /note="vertebrate consensus sequence for strong initiation
                     of translation (Kozak, 1987)"
     CDS             3530..4249
                     /codon_start=1
                     /product="enhanced YFP"
                     /label=EYFP
                     /note="mammalian codon-optimized"
                     /translation="MVSKGEELFTGVVPILVELDGDVNGHKFSVSGEGEGDATYGKLTL
                     KFICTTGKLPVPWPTLVTTFGYGLQCFARYPDHMKQHDFFKSAMPEGYVQERTIFFKDD
                     GNYKTRAEVKFEGDTLVNRIELKGIDFKEDGNILGHKLEYNYNSHNVYIMADKQKNGIK
                     VNFKIRHNIEDGSVQLADHYQQNTPIGDGPVLLPDNHYLSYQSALSKDPNEKRDHMVLL
                     EFVTAAGITLGMDELYK"
     primer_bind     complement(3575..3596)
                     /label=EGFP-N
                     /note="EGFP, reverse primer"
     primer_bind     complement(3836..3855)
                     /label=EXFP-R
                     /note="For distinguishing EGFP variants, reverse primer"
     primer_bind     4183..4204
                     /label=EGFP-C
                     /note="EGFP, forward primer"
     protein_bind    complement(4258..4291)
                     /label=loxP
                     /bound_moiety="Cre recombinase"
                     /note="Cre-mediated recombination occurs in the 8-bp core
                     sequence (GCATACAT)."
     protein_bind    complement(4342..4375)
                     /label=lox2272
                     /bound_moiety="Cre recombinase"
                     /note="Cre-mediated recombination occurs in the 8-bp core
                     sequence (GGATACTT). lox2272 sites are compatible with each
                     other, but incompatible with loxP or loxN sites (Lee and
                     Saito, 1988)."
     promoter        complement(4428..5639)
                     /label=UbC promoter
                     /note="human ubiquitin C promoter"
     primer_bind     complement(4572..4591)
                     /label=hUBCpro-F
                     /note="Human Ubiquitin C (UbC) promoter, forward primer"
     misc_feature    5704..5821
                     /label=cPPT/CTS
                     /note="central polypurine tract and central termination
                     sequence of HIV-1"
     CDS             complement(6119..6163)
                     /codon_start=1
                     /product="antigenic peptide corresponding to amino acids
                     655 to 669 of the HIV envelope protein gp41 (Lutje Hulsik
                     et al., 2013)"
                     /label=gp41 peptide
                     /note="recognized by the 2H10 single-chain llama nanobody"
                     /translation="KNEQELLELDKWASL"
     misc_feature    6348..6581
                     /label=RRE
                     /note="The Rev response element (RRE) of HIV-1 allows for
                     Rev-dependent mRNA export from the nucleus to the
                     cytoplasm."
     misc_feature    7074..7199
                     /label=HIV-1 Psi
                     /note="packaging signal of human immunodeficiency virus
                     type 1"
     LTR             7246..7426
                     /label=5' LTR (truncated)
                     /note="truncated 5' long terminal repeat (LTR) from HIV-1"
     promoter        complement(7444..7642)
                     /label=CMV promoter
                     /note="human cytomegalovirus (CMV) immediate early
                     promoter"
     primer_bind     complement(7469..7489)
                     /label=CMV-F
                     /note="Human CMV immediate early promoter, forward primer"
     enhancer        7644..8023
                     /label=CMV enhancer
                     /note="human cytomegalovirus immediate early enhancer"
     primer_bind     8195..8214
                     /label=pRS-marker
                     /note="pRS vectors, use to sequence yeast selectable
                     marker"
     promoter        8289..8393
                     /gene="bla"
                     /label=AmpR promoter
     CDS             8394..9254
                     /codon_start=1
                     /gene="bla"
                     /product="beta-lactamase"
                     /label=AmpR
                     /note="confers resistance to ampicillin, carbenicillin, and
                     related antibiotics"
                     /translation="MSIQHFRVALIPFFAAFCLPVFAHPETLVKVKDAEDQLGARVGYI
                     ELDLNSGKILESFRPEERFPMMSTFKVLLCGAVLSRIDAGQEQLGRRIHYSQNDLVEYS
                     PVTEKHLTDGMTVRELCSAAITMSDNTAANLLLTTIGGPKELTAFLHNMGDHVTRLDRW
                     EPELNEAIPNDERDTTMPVAMATTLRKLLTGELLTLASRQQLIDWMEADKVAGPLLRSA
                     LPAGWFIADKSGAGERGSRGIIAALGPDGKPSRIVVIYTTGSQATMDERNRQIAEIGAS
                     LIKHW"
     primer_bind     complement(8612..8631)
                     /label=Amp-R
                     /note="Ampicillin resistance gene, reverse primer"
     rep_origin      9425..10013
                     /direction=RIGHT
                     /label=ori
                     /note="high-copy-number ColE1/pMB1/pBR322/pUC origin of
                     replication"
     primer_bind     9914..9933
                     /label=pBR322ori-F
                     /note="pBR322 origin, forward primer"
     primer_bind     10167..10184
                     /label=L4440
                     /note="L4440 vector, forward primer"
ORIGIN
        1 agcgcccaat acgcaaaccg cctctccccg cgcgttggcc gattcattaa tgcagctggc
       61 acgacaggtt tcccgactgg aaagcgggca gtgagcgcaa cgcaattaat gtgagttagc
      121 tcactcatta ggcaccccag gctttacact ttatgcttcc ggctcgtatg ttgtgtggaa
      181 ttgtgagcgg ataacaattt cacacaggaa acagctatga ccatgattac gccaagctct
      241 agctagaggt cgacggtata cagacatgat aagatacatt gatgagtttg gacaaaccac
      301 aactagaatg cagtgaaaaa aatgctttat ttgtgaaatt tgtgatgcta ttgctttatt
      361 tgtaaccatt ataagctgca ataaacaagt tggggtgggc gaagaactcc agcatgagat
      421 ccccgcgctg gaggatcatc cagccggcgt cccggaaaac gattccgaag cccaaccttt
      481 catagaaggc ggcggtggaa tcgaaatctc gtagcacgtg tcagtcctgc tcctcggcca
      541 cgaagtgcac gcagttgccg gccgggtcgc gcagggcgaa ctcccgcccc cacggctgct
      601 cgccgatctc ggtcatggcc ggcccggagg cgtcccggaa gttcgtggac acgacctccg
      661 accactcggc gtacagctcg tccaggccgc gcacccacac ccaggccagg gtgttgtccg
      721 gcaccacctg gtcctggacc gcgctgatga acagggtcac gtcgtcccgg accacaccgg
      781 cgaagtcgtc ctccacgaag tcccgggaga acccgagccg gtcggtccag aactcgaccg
      841 ctccggcgac gtcgcgcgcg gtgagcaccg gaacggcact ggtcaacttg gccatggttt
      901 agttcctcac cttgtcgtat tatactatgc cgatatacta tgccgatgat taattgtcaa
      961 cacgtgctga tcagatccga aaatggatat acaagctccc gggagctttt tgcaaaagcc
     1021 taggcctcca aaaaagcctc ctcactactt ctggaatagc tcagaggcag aggcggcctc
     1081 ggcctctgca taaataaaaa aaattagtca gccatggggc ggagaatggg cggaactggg
     1141 cggagttagg ggcgggatgg gcggagttag gggcgggact atggttgctg actaattgag
     1201 atgcatgctt tgcatacttc tgcctgctgg ggagcctggg gactttccac acctggttgc
     1261 tgactaattg agatgcatgc tttgcatact tctgcctgct ggggagcctg gggactttcc
     1321 acaccctaac tgacacacat tccacagaat taattcgcgt taaatttttg ttaaatcagc
     1381 tcatttttta accaataggc cgaaatcggc aaaatccctt ataaatcaaa agaatagacc
     1441 gagatagggt tgagtgttgt tccagtttgg aacaagagtc cactattaaa gaacgtggac
     1501 tccaacgtca aaggnnnnnn nnnnnnnnnn nnnnnnnnnn nnnnnnnnnn nnnnnnnnnn
     1561 nnntnnnnnn nnnnnnnnnn nnnnnnnnnn nnnnnnnnnn nnnnnnnnnn nnnnnnnnnn
     1621 nnnnnnnnnn nnnnnnnnnn nnnnnnnnnn nnnnngnnnn nnnnnnnnnn nnnnnnnnnn
     1681 nnnnnnnnnn nnnnnnnnnn nnnnnnnnnn nnnnnnnnnn nnnnnnnnnn nnnnnnnnnn
     1741 nnnnnnnnnn nnnnnnnnnn nnnnnnnnnn nnnnnnnnnn ggggataccc cctagagccc
     1801 cagctggttc tttccgcctc agaagccata gagcccaccg catccccagc atgcctgcta
     1861 ttgtcttccc aatcctcccc cttgctgtcc tgccccaccc caccccccag aatagaatga
     1921 cacctactca gacaatgcga tgcaatttcc tcattttatt aggaaaggac agtgggagtg
     1981 gcaccttcca gggtcaagga aggcacgggg gaggggcaaa caacagatgg ctggcaacta
     2041 gaaggcacag tcgaggctga tcagcgggtt taaacgggcc ctgctagaga ttttccacac
     2101 tgactaaaag ggtctgaggg atctctagtt accagagtca cacaacagac gggcacacac
     2161 tacttgaagc actcaaggca agctttattg aggcttaagc agtgggttcc ctagttagcc
     2221 agagagctcc caggctcaga tctggtctaa ccagagagac ccagtacagt ccggatgcag
     2281 ctctcgggcc atgtgatgaa atgctaggcg gctgtcaaac ctccactcta atacttctct
     2341 ctccgggtca tccatcccat gcaggctcac agggtgtaac aagcgggtgt tctctccttc
     2401 attggcttct tctaccttct cttgctcaac tggtactagc ttgtagcacc atccaaaggt
     2461 cagtggatat ctgatccctg gccctggtgt gtagttctgc caatcaggga agtagccttg
     2521 tgtgtggtag atccacagat caaggatatc ttgtcttcgt tgggagtgaa ttagcccttc
     2581 cagtcccccc ttttctttta aaaagtggct aagatctaca gctgccttgt aagtcattgg
     2641 tcttaaaggt acctgaggtg tgactggaaa acccacctcc tcctcctctt gtgcttctag
     2701 ccaggcacaa tcagcattgg tagctgctgt attgctactt gtgattgctc catgtttttc
     2761 taggtctcga ggtcgacggt atcgatgcgg ggaggcggcc caaagggaga tccgactcgt
     2821 ctgagggcga aggcgaagac gcggaagagg ccgcagagcc ggcagcaggc cgcgggaagg
     2881 aaggtccgct ggattgaggg ccgaagggac gtagcagaag gacgtcccgc gcagaatcca
     2941 ggtggcaaca caggcgagca gccaaggaaa ggacgatgat ttccccgaca acaccacgga
     3001 attgtcagtg cccaacagcc gagcccctgt ccagcagcgg gcaaggcagg cggcgatgag
     3061 ttccgccgtg gcaataggga gggggaaagc gaaagtcccg gaaaggagct gacaggtggt
     3121 ggcaatgccc caaccagtgg gggttgcgtc agcaaacaca gtgcacacca cgccacgttg
     3181 cctgacaacg ggccacaact cctcataaag agacagcaac caggatttat acaaggagga
     3241 gaaaatgaaa gccatacggg aagcaatagc atgatacaaa ggcattaaag cagcgtatcc
     3301 acatagcgta aaaggagcaa catagttaag aataccagtc aatctttcac aaattttgta
     3361 atccagaggt tgattatcga taagcttgat atcgaattca taacttcgta tagcatacat
     3421 tatacgaagt tattctttgc accattctaa agaataacag tgataatttc tgggttaagg
     3481 caaataactt cgtataggat actttatacg aagttatgct agcgccacca tggtgagcaa
     3541 gggcgaggag ctgttcaccg gggtggtgcc catcctggtc gagctggacg gcgacgtaaa
     3601 cggccacaag ttcagcgtgt ccggcgaggg cgagggcgat gccacctacg gcaagctgac
     3661 cctgaagttc atctgcacca ccggcaagct gcccgtgccc tggcccaccc tcgtgaccac
     3721 cttcggctac ggcctgcagt gcttcgcccg ctaccccgac cacatgaagc agcacgactt
     3781 cttcaagtcc gccatgcccg aaggctacgt ccaggagcgc accatcttct tcaaggacga
     3841 cggcaactac aagacccgcg ccgaggtgaa gttcgagggc gacaccctgg tgaaccgcat
     3901 cgagctgaag ggcatcgact tcaaggagga cggcaacatc ctggggcaca agctggagta
     3961 caactacaac agccacaacg tctatatcat ggccgacaag cagaagaacg gcatcaaggt
     4021 gaacttcaag atccgccaca acatcgagga cggcagcgtg cagctcgccg accactacca
     4081 gcagaacacc cccatcggcg acggccccgt gctgctgccc gacaaccact acctgagcta
     4141 ccagtccgcc ctgagcaaag accccaacga gaagcgcgat cacatggtcc tgctggagtt
     4201 cgtgaccgcc gccgggatca ctctcggcat ggacgagctg tacaagtaag gcgcgccata
     4261 acttcgtata atgtatgcta tacgaagtta ttaagaggtt tcatattgct aatagcagct
     4321 acaatccagc taccattctg cataacttcg tataaagtat cctatacgaa gttattccgg
     4381 agtcgactct agaggatcct ctagagtcga cctgcagccc aagcttcgtc taacaaaaaa
     4441 gccaaaaacg gccagaattt agcggacaat ttactagtct aacactgaaa attacatatt
     4501 gacccaaatg attacatttc aaaaggtgcc taaaaaactt cacaaaacac actcgccaac
     4561 cccgagcgca tagttcaaaa ccggagcttc agctacttaa gaagataggt acataaaacc
     4621 gaccaaagaa actgacgcct cacttatccc tcccctcacc agaggtccgg cgcctgtcga
     4681 ttcaggagag cctaccctag gcccgaaccc tgcgtcctgc gacggagaaa agcctaccgc
     4741 acacctaccg gcaggtggcc ccaccctgca ttataagcca acagaacggg tgacgtcacg
     4801 acacgacgag ggcgcgcgct cccaaaggta cgggtgcact gcccaacggc accgccataa
     4861 ctgccgcccc cgcaacagac gacaaaccga gttctccagt cagtgacaaa cttcacgtca
     4921 gggtccccag atggtgcccc agcccatctc acccgaataa gagctttccc gcattagcga
     4981 aggcctcaag accttgggtt cttgccgccc accatgcccc ccaccttgtt tcaacgacct
     5041 cacagcccgc ctcacaagcg tcttccattc aagactcggg aacagccgcc attttgctgc
     5101 gctcccccca acccccagtt cagggcaacc ttgctcgcgg acccagacta cagcccttgg
     5161 cggtctctcc acacgcttcc gtcccaccga gcggcccggc ggccacgaaa gccccggcca
     5221 gcccagcagc ccgctactca ccaagtgacg atcacagcga tccacaaaca agaaccgcga
     5281 cccaaatccc ggctgcgacg gaactagctg tgccacaccc ggcgcgtcct tatataatca
     5341 tcggcgttca ccgccccacg gagatccctc cgcagaatcg ccgagaaggg actacttttc
     5401 ctcgcctgtt ccgctctctg gaaagaaaac cagtgcccta gagtcaccca agtcccgtcc
     5461 taaaatgtcc ttctgctgat actggggttc taaggccgag tcttatgagc agcgggccgc
     5521 tgtcctgagc gtccgggcgg aaggatcagg acgctcgctg cgcccttcgt ctgacgtggc
     5581 agcgctcgcc gtgaggaggg gggcgcccgc gggaggcgcc aaaacccggc gcggaggcca
     5641 gatctggagc cgacacgggt taattaacca aactggatct ctgctgtccc tgtaataaac
     5701 ccgaaaattt tgaatttttg taatttgttt ttgtaattct ttagtttgta tgtctgttgc
     5761 tattatgtct actattcttt cccctgcact gtacccccca atcccccctt ttcttttaaa
     5821 attgtggatg aatactgcca tttgtctgca gaattggcgc acgcagtgcc gatccgttca
     5881 ctaatcgaat ggatctgtct ctgtctctct ctccaccttc ttcttctatt ccttcgggcc
     5941 tgtcgggtcc cctcggggtt gggaggtggg tctgaaacga taatggtgaa tatccctgcc
     6001 taactctatt cactatagaa agtacagcaa aaactattct taaacctacc aagcctccta
     6061 ctatcattat gaataatttt atataccaca gccaatttgt tatgttaaac caattccaca
     6121 aacttgccca tttatctaat tccaataatt cttgttcatt cttttcttgc tggttttgcg
     6181 attcttcaat taaggagtgt attaagcttg tgtaattgtt aatttctctg tcccactcca
     6241 tccaggtcgt gtgattccaa atctgttcca gagatttatt actccaacta gcattccaag
     6301 gcacagcagt ggtgcaaatg agttttccag agcaacccca aatccccagg agctgttgat
     6361 cctttaggta tctttccaca gccaggattc ttgcctggag ctgcttgatg ccccagactg
     6421 tgagttgcaa cagatgctgt tgcgcctcaa tagccctcag caaattgttc tgctgctgca
     6481 ctataccaga caataattgt ctggcctgta ccgtcagcgt cattgacgct gcgcccatag
     6541 tgcttcctgc tgctcccaag aacccaagga acaaagctcc tattcccact gctctttttt
     6601 ctctctgcac cactcttctc tttgccttgg tgggtgctac tcctaatggt tcaattttta
     6661 ctactttata tttatataat tcacttctcc aattgtccct catatctcct cctccaggtc
     6721 tgaagatcag cggccgcttg ctgtgcggtg gtcttacttt tgttttgctc ttcctctatc
     6781 ttgtctaaag cttccttggt gtcttttatc tctatccttt gatgcacaca atagagggtt
     6841 gctactgtat tatataatga tctaagttct tctgatcctg tctgaaggga tggttgtagc
     6901 tgtcccagta tttgtctaca gccttctgat gtttctaaca ggccaggatt aactgcgaat
     6961 cgttctagct ccctgcttgc ccatactata tgttttaatt tatatttttt ctttccccct
     7021 ggccttaacc gaattttttc ccatcgcgat ctaattctcc cccgcttaat actgacgctc
     7081 tcgcacccat ctctctcctt ctagcctccg ctagtcaaaa tttttggcgt actcaccagt
     7141 cgccgcccct cgcctcttgc cgtgcgcgct tcagcaagcc gagtcctgcg tcgagagagc
     7201 tcctctggtt tccctttcgc tttcaagtcc ctgttcgggc gccactgcta gagattttcc
     7261 acactgacta aaagggtctg agggatctct agttaccaga gtcacacaac agacgggcac
     7321 acactacttg aagcactcaa ggcaagcttt attgaggctt aagcagtggg ttccctagtt
     7381 agccagagag ctcccaggct cagatctggt ctaaccagag agacccagta caggcaaaac
     7441 gcgctgctta tatagacctc ccaccgtaca cgcctaccgc ccatttgcgt caatggggcg
     7501 gagttgttac gacattttgg aaagtcccgt tgattttggt gccaaaacaa actcccattg
     7561 acgtcaatgg ggtggagact tggaaatccc cgtgagtcaa accgctatcc acgcccattg
     7621 atgtactgcc aaaaccgcat caccatggta atagcgatga ctaatacgta gatgtactgc
     7681 caagtaggaa agtcccataa ggtcatgtac tgggcataat gccaggcggg ccatttaccg
     7741 tcattgacgt caataggggg cgtacttggc atatgataca cttgatgtac tgccaagtgg
     7801 gcagtttacc gtaaatactc cacccattga cgtcaatgga aagtccctat tggcgttact
     7861 atgggaacat acgtcattat tgacgtcaat gggcgggggt cgttgggcgg tcagccaggc
     7921 gggccattta ccgtaagtta tgtaacgcgg aactccatat atgggctatg aactaatgac
     7981 cccgtaattg attactatta ataactagtc aataatcaat gtcaacgcgt atatctggcc
     8041 cgtacatcgc gaagcagcgc aaaacgccta accctaagca gattcttcat gcaattgtcg
     8101 gtcaagcctt gccttgttgt agcttaaatt ttgctcgcgc actactcagc gacctccaac
     8161 acacaagcag ggagcagata ctggcttaac tatgcggcat cagagcagat tgtactgaga
     8221 gtgcaccata ggggatcggg agatctcccg atccgtcgac gtcaggtggc acttttcggg
     8281 gaaatgtgcg cggaacccct atttgtttat ttttctaaat acattcaaat atgtatccgc
     8341 tcatgagaca ataaccctga taaatgcttc aataatattg aaaaaggaag agtatgagta
     8401 ttcaacattt ccgtgtcgcc cttattccct tttttgcggc attttgcctt cctgtttttg
     8461 ctcacccaga aacgctggtg aaagtaaaag atgctgaaga tcagttgggt gcacgagtgg
     8521 gttacatcga actggatctc aacagcggta agatccttga gagttttcgc cccgaagaac
     8581 gttttccaat gatgagcact tttaaagttc tgctatgtgg cgcggtatta tcccgtattg
     8641 acgccgggca agagcaactc ggtcgccgca tacactattc tcagaatgac ttggttgagt
     8701 actcaccagt cacagaaaag catcttacgg atggcatgac agtaagagaa ttatgcagtg
     8761 ctgccataac catgagtgat aacactgcgg ccaacttact tctgacaacg atcggaggac
     8821 cgaaggagct aaccgctttt ttgcacaaca tgggggatca tgtaactcgc cttgatcgtt
     8881 gggaaccgga gctgaatgaa gccataccaa acgacgagcg tgacaccacg atgcctgtag
     8941 caatggcaac aacgttgcgc aaactattaa ctggcgaact acttactcta gcttcccggc
     9001 aacaattaat agactggatg gaggcggata aagttgcagg accacttctg cgctcggccc
     9061 ttccggctgg ctggtttatt gctgataaat ctggagccgg tgagcgtggg tctcgcggta
     9121 tcattgcagc actggggcca gatggtaagc cctcccgtat cgtagttatc tacacgacgg
     9181 ggagtcaggc aactatggat gaacgaaata gacagatcgc tgagataggt gcctcactga
     9241 ttaagcattg gtaactgtca gaccaagttt actcatatat actttagatt gatttaaaac
     9301 ttcattttta atttaaaagg atctaggtga agatcctttt tgataatctc atgaccaaaa
     9361 tcccttaacg tgagttttcg ttccactgag cgtcagaccc cgtagaaaag atcaaaggat
     9421 cttcttgaga tccttttttt ctgcgcgtaa tctgctgctt gcaaacaaaa aaaccaccgc
     9481 taccagcggt ggtttgtttg ccggatcaag agctaccaac tctttttccg aaggtaactg
     9541 gcttcagcag agcgcagata ccaaatactg ttcttctagt gtagccgtag ttaggccacc
     9601 acttcaagaa ctctgtagca ccgcctacat acctcgctct gctaatcctg ttaccagtgg
     9661 ctgctgccag tggcgataag tcgtgtctta ccgggttgga ctcaagacga tagttaccgg
     9721 ataaggcgca gcggtcgggc tgaacggggg gttcgtgcac acagcccagc ttggagcgaa
     9781 cgacctacac cgaactgaga tacctacagc gtgagctatg agaaagcgcc acgcttcccg
     9841 aagggagaaa ggcggacagg tatccggtaa gcggcagggt cggaacagga gagcgcacga
     9901 gggagcttcc agggggaaac gcctggtatc tttatagtcc tgtcgggttt cgccacctct
     9961 gacttgagcg tcgatttttg tgatgctcgt caggggggcg gagcctatgg aaaaacgcca
    10021 gcaacgcggc ctttttacgg ttcctggcct tttgctggcc ttttgctcac atgttctttc
    10081 ctgcgttatc ccctgattct gtggataacc gtattaccgc ctttgagtga gctgataccg
    10141 ctcgccgcag ccgaacgacc gagcgcagcg agtcagtgag cgaggaagcg gaag
//
