Features (pLannotate 1.2.2; 37 found; start..end, strand, type, name):
     31..83      -  misc_feature   bom (fragment): basis of mobility region from pBR322
    238..617     +  enhancer       CMV enhancer: human cytomegalovirus immediate early enhancer
    618..817     +  promoter       CMV promoter: human cytomegalovirus (CMV) immediate early promoter
    835..1015    +  LTR            5' LTR (truncated): truncated 5' long terminal repeat (LTR) from HIV-1
   1062..1187    +  misc_feature   HIV-1 Ψ: packaging signal of human immunodeficiency virus type 1
   1171..1534    +  CDS            HIV-1 gag (fragment): gag protein from human immunodeficiency virus 1; gag
   1680..1913    +  misc_feature   RRE: The Rev response element (RRE) of HIV-1 allows for Rev-dependent mRNA export from the nucleus to the cytoplasm.
   2290..2390    +  CDS            Rev (fragment): human immunodeficiency virus 1 (HIV-1) Rev protein; rev; enhances nuclear export of unspliced and incompletely spliced viral mRNAs
   2440..2557    +  misc_feature   cPPT/CTS: central polypurine tract and central termination sequence of HIV-1
   2611..3822    +  promoter       UbC promoter: human ubiquitin C promoter
   3833..3856    -  misc_feature   MCS (fragment): pUC18/19 multiple cloning site
   3875..3908    +  protein_bind   lox2272: Cre-mediated recombination occurs in the 8-bp core sequence (GGATACTT). lox2272 sites are compatible with each other, but incompatible with loxP or loxN sites (Lee and Saito, 1988). Cre recombinase
   3909..3958    -  intron         β-globin intron (fragment): internally truncated intron from human β-globin
   3959..3992    +  protein_bind   loxP: Cre-mediated recombination occurs in the 8-bp core sequence (GCATACAT). Cre recombinase
   4001..4720    -  CDS            EYFP: enhanced YFP mammalian codon-optimized
   4733..4766    -  protein_bind   lox2272: Cre-mediated recombination occurs in the 8-bp core sequence (GGATACTT). lox2272 sites are compatible with each other, but incompatible with loxP or loxN sites (Lee and Saito, 1988). Cre recombinase
   4767..4816    -  intron         β-globin intron (fragment): internally truncated intron from human β-globin
   4817..4850    -  protein_bind   loxP: Cre-mediated recombination occurs in the 8-bp core sequence (GCATACAT). Cre recombinase
   4851..4875    +  misc_feature   MCS (fragment): pBluescript multiple cloning site
   4875..5463    +  misc_feature   WPRE: woodchuck hepatitis virus posttranscriptional regulatory element
   5400..5981    +  CDS            nef (fragment): NEF_HV1H2 - Experimental evidence at protein level: Swiss-Prot protein existence level 1. Extracellular Nef protein targets CD4(+) T-lymphocytes for apoptosis by interacting with CXCR4 surface receptors. From Human immunodeficiency virus type 1 group M subtype B (isolate HXB2) (HIV-1).
   5988..6168    +  LTR            5' LTR (truncated): truncated 5' long terminal repeat (LTR) from HIV-1
   6200..6424    +  polyA_signal   bGH poly(A) signal: bovine growth hormone polyadenylation signal
   6428..6449    +  promoter       SV40 promoter (fragment): SV40 enhancer and early promoter
   6470..6898    +  rep_origin     f1 ori (sequence partly withheld): f1 bacteriophage origin of replication; arrow indicates direction of (+) strand synthesis
   6912..7241    +  promoter       SV40 promoter: SV40 enhancer and early promoter
   7289..7336    +  promoter       EM7 promoter: synthetic bacterial promoter&nbsp
   7355..7729    +  CDS            BleoR: antibiotic-binding protein; Sh ble from Streptoalloteichus hindustanus; confers resistance to bleomycin, phleomycin, and Zeocin™
   7739..7864    +  CDS            ble (fragment): BLE_KLEPN - Experimental evidence at protein level: Swiss-Prot protein existence level 1. Binding protein with a strong affinity to the bleomycin family of antibiotics. Binds to CL990; an antimitotic-antibiotic compound. From Klebsiella pneumoniae.
   7859..7980    +  polyA_signal   SV40 poly(A) signal: SV40 polyadenylation signal
   8053..8069    -  protein_bind   lac operator: The lac repressor binds to the lac operator to inhibit transcription in E. coli. This inhibition can be relieved by adding lactose or isopropyl-β-D-thiogalactopyranoside (IPTG). lac repressor encoded by lacI
   8077..8107    -  promoter       lac promoter: promoter for the E. coli lac operon
   8122..8143    -  protein_bind   CAP binding site: CAP binding activates transcription in the presence of cAMP. E. coli catabolite activator protein
   8156..8248    -  CDS            lacI (fragment): lac repressor; lacI; The lac repressor binds to the lac operator to inhibit transcription in E. coli. This inhibition can be relieved by adding lactose or isopropyl-β-D-thiogalactopyranoside (IPTG).
   8431..9019    -  rep_origin     ori: high-copy-number ColE1/pMB1/pBR322/pUC origin of replication
   9190..10050   -  CDS            AmpR: β-lactamase; bla; confers resistance to ampicillin, carbenicillin, and related antibiotics
  10051..10155   -  promoter       AmpR promoter: bla
>Addgene plasmid #73858 | FU - dio YFP - W | depositor full sequence | sequence record 145853 | FU - dio YFP - W sequence 10183 bps
GTCGACGGATCGGGAGATCTCCCGATCCCCTATGGTGCACTCTCAGTACAATCTGCTCTGATGCCGCATA
GTTAAGCCAGTATCTGCTCCCTGCTTGTGTGTTGGAGGTCGCTGAGTAGTGCGCGAGCAAAATTTAAGCT
ACAACAAGGCAAGGCTTGACCGACAATTGCATGAAGAATCTGCTTAGGGTTAGGCGTTTTGCGCTGCTTC
GCGATGTACGGGCCAGATATACGCGTTGACATTGATTATTGACTAGTTATTAATAGTAATCAATTACGGG
GTCATTAGTTCATAGCCCATATATGGAGTTCCGCGTTACATAACTTACGGTAAATGGCCCGCCTGGCTGA
CCGCCCAACGACCCCCGCCCATTGACGTCAATAATGACGTATGTTCCCATAGTAACGCCAATAGGGACTT
TCCATTGACGTCAATGGGTGGAGTATTTACGGTAAACTGCCCACTTGGCAGTACATCAAGTGTATCATAT
GCCAAGTACGCCCCCTATTGACGTCAATGACGGTAAATGGCCCGCCTGGCATTATGCCCAGTACATGACC
TTATGGGACTTTCCTACTTGGCAGTACATCTACGTATTAGTCATCGCTATTACCATGGTGATGCGGTTTT
GGCAGTACATCAATGGGCGTGGATAGCGGTTTGACTCACGGGGATTTCCAAGTCTCCACCCCATTGACGT
CAATGGGAGTTTGTTTTGGCACCAAAATCAACGGGACTTTCCAAAATGTCGTAACAACTCCGCCCCATTG
ACGCAAATGGGCGGTAGGCGTGTACGGTGGGAGGTCTATATAAGCAGCGCGTTTTGCCTGTACTGGGTCT
CTCTGGTTAGACCAGATCTGAGCCTGGGAGCTCTCTGGCTAACTAGGGAACCCACTGCTTAAGCCTCAAT
AAAGCTTGCCTTGAGTGCTTCAAGTAGTGTGTGCCCGTCTGTTGTGTGACTCTGGTAACTAGAGATCCCT
CAGACCCTTTTAGTCAGTGTGGAAAATCTCTAGCAGTGGCGCCCGAACAGGGACTTGAAAGCGAAAGGGA
AACCAGAGGAGCTCTCTCGACGCAGGACTCGGCTTGCTGAAGCGCGCACGGCAAGAGGCGAGGGGCGGCG
ACTGGTGAGTACGCCAAAAATTTTGACTAGCGGAGGCTAGAAGGAGAGAGATGGGTGCGAGAGCGTCAGT
ATTAAGCGGGGGAGAATTAGATCGCGATGGGAAAAAATTCGGTTAAGGCCAGGGGGAAAGAAAAAATATA
AATTAAAACATATAGTATGGGCAAGCAGGGAGCTAGAACGATTCGCAGTTAATCCTGGCCTGTTAGAAAC
ATCAGAAGGCTGTAGACAAATACTGGGACAGCTACAACCATCCCTTCAGACAGGATCAGAAGAACTTAGA
TCATTATATAATACAGTAGCAACCCTCTATTGTGTGCATCAAAGGATAGAGATAAAAGACACCAAGGAAG
CTTTAGACAAGATAGAGGAAGAGCAAAACAAAAGTAAGACCACCGCACAGCAAGCGGCCGCTGATCTTCA
GACCTGGAGGAGGAGATATGAGGGACAATTGGAGAAGTGAATTATATAAATATAAAGTAGTAAAAATTGA
ACCATTAGGAGTAGCACCCACCAAGGCAAAGAGAAGAGTGGTGCAGAGAGAAAAAAGAGCAGTGGGAATA
GGAGCTTTGTTCCTTGGGTTCTTGGGAGCAGCAGGAAGCACTATGGGCGCAGCGTCAATGACGCTGACGG
TACAGGCCAGACAATTATTGTCTGGTATAGTGCAGCAGCAGAACAATTTGCTGAGGGCTATTGAGGCGCA
ACAGCATCTGTTGCAACTCACAGTCTGGGGCATCAAGCAGCTCCAGGCAAGAATCCTGGCTGTGGAAAGA
TACCTAAAGGATCAACAGCTCCTGGGGATTTGGGGTTGCTCTGGAAAACTCATTTGCACCACTGCTGTGC
CTTGGAATGCTAGTTGGAGTAATAAATCTCTGGAACAGATTTGGAATCACACGACCTGGATGGAGTGGGA
CAGAGAAATTAACAATTACACAAGCTTAATACACTCCTTAATTGAAGAATCGCAAAACCAGCAAGAAAAG
AATGAACAAGAATTATTGGAATTAGATAAATGGGCAAGTTTGTGGAATTGGTTTAACATAACAAATTGGC
TGTGGTATATAAAATTATTCATAATGATAGTAGGAGGCTTGGTAGGTTTAAGAATAGTTTTTGCTGTACT
TTCTATAGTGAATAGAGTTAGGCAGGGATATTCACCATTATCGTTTCAGACCCACCTCCCAACCCCGAGG
GGACCCGACAGGCCCGAAGGAATAGAAGAAGAAGGTGGAGAGAGAGACAGAGACAGATCCATTCGATTAG
TGAACGGATCGGCACTGCGTGCGCCAATTCTGCAGACAAATGGCAGTATTCATCCACAATTTTAAAAGAA
AAGGGGGGATTGGGGGGTACAGTGCAGGGGAAAGAATAGTAGACATAATAGCAACAGACATACAAACTAA
AGAATTACAAAAACAAATTACAAAAATTCAAAATTTTCGGGTTTATTACAGGGACAGCAGAGATCCAGTT
TGGTTAATTAAGGGTGCAGCGGCCTCCGCGCCGGGTTTTGGCGCCTCCCGCGGGCGCCCCCCTCCTCACG
GCGAGCGCTGCCACGTCAGACGAAGGGCGCAGGAGCGTTCCTGATCCTTCCGCCCGGACGCTCAGGACAG
CGGCCCGCTGCTCATAAGACTCGGCCTTAGAACCCCAGTATCAGCAGAAGGACATTTTAGGACGGGACTT
GGGTGACTCTAGGGCACTGGTTTTCTTTCCAGAGAGCGGAACAGGCGAGGAAAAGTAGTCCCTTCTCGGC
GATTCTGCGGAGGGATCTCCGTGGGGCGGTGAACGCCGATGATTATATAAGGACGCGCCGGGTGTGGCAC
AGCTAGTTCCGTCGCAGCCGGGATTTGGGTCGCGGTTCTTGTTTGTGGATCGCTGTGATCGTCACTTGGT
GAGTAGCGGGCTGCTGGGCTGGCCGGGGCTTTCGTGGCCGCCGGGCCGCTCGGTGGGACGGAAGCGTGTG
GAGAGACCGCCAAGGGCTGTAGTCTGGGTCCGCGAGCAAGGTTGCCCTGAACTGGGGGTTGGGGGGAGCG
CAGCAAAATGGCGGCTGTTCCCGAGTCTTGAATGGAAGACGCTTGTGAGGCGGGCTGTGAGGTCGTTGAA
ACAAGGTGGGGGGCATGGTGGGCGGCAAGAACCCAAGGTCTTGAGGCCTTCGCTAATGCGGGAAAGCTCT
TATTCGGGTGAGATGGGCTGGGGCACCATCTGGGGACCCTGACGTGAAGTTTGTCACTGACTGGAGAACT
CGGTTTGTCGTCTGTTGCGGGGGCGGCAGTTATGGCGGTGCCGTTGGGCAGTGCACCCGTACCTTTGGGA
GCGCGCGCCCTCGTCGTGTCGTGACGTCACCCGTTCTGTTGGCTTATAATGCAGGGTGGGGCCACCTGCC
GGTAGGTGTGCGGTAGGCTTTTCTCCGTCGCAGGACGCAGGGTTCGGGCCTAGGGTAGGCTCTCCTGAAT
CGACAGGCGCCGGACCTCTGGTGAGGGGAGGGATAAGTGAGGCGTCAGTTTCTTTGGTCGGTTTTATGTA
CCTATCTTCTTAAGTAGCTGAAGCTCCGGTTTTGAACTATGCGCTCGGGGTTGGCGAGTGTGTTTTGTGA
AGTTTTTTAGGCACCTTTTGAAATGTAATCATTTGGGTCAATATGTAATTTTCAGTGTTAGACTAGTAAA
TTGTCCGCTAAATTCTGGCCGTTTTTGGCTTTTTTGTTAGACGAAGCTTGGGCTGCAGGTCGACTCTAGA
GGATCCTCTAGAGTCGACTCCGGAATAACTTCGTATAGGATACTTTATACGAAGTTATGCAGAATGGTAG
CTGGATTGTAGCTGCTATTAGCAATATGAAACCTCTTAATAACTTCGTATAGCATACATTATACGAAGTT
ATGGCGCGCCTTACTTGTACAGCTCGTCCATGCCGAGAGTGATCCCGGCGGCGGTCACGAACTCCAGCAG
GACCATGTGATCGCGCTTCTCGTTGGGGTCTTTGCTCAGGGCGGACTGGTAGCTCAGGTAGTGGTTGTCG
GGCAGCAGCACGGGGCCGTCGCCGATGGGGGTGTTCTGCTGGTAGTGGTCGGCGAGCTGCACGCTGCCGT
CCTCGATGTTGTGGCGGATCTTGAAGTTCACCTTGATGCCGTTCTTCTGCTTGTCGGCCATGATATAGAC
GTTGTGGCTGTTGTAGTTGTACTCCAGCTTGTGCCCCAGGATGTTGCCGTCCTCCTTGAAGTCGATGCCC
TTCAGCTCGATGCGGTTCACCAGGGTGTCGCCCTCGAACTTCACCTCGGCGCGGGTCTTGTAGTTGCCGT
CGTCCTTGAAGAAGATGGTGCGCTCCTGGACGTAGCCTTCGGGCATGGCGGACTTGAAGAAGTCGTGCTG
CTTCATGTGGTCGGGGTAGCGGGCGAAGCACTGCAGGCCGTAGCCGAAGGTGGTCACGAGGGTGGGCCAG
GGCACGGGCAGCTTGCCGGTGGTGCAGATGAACTTCAGGGTCAGCTTGCCGTAGGTGGCATCGCCCTCGC
CCTCGCCGGACACGCTGAACTTGTGGCCGTTTACGTCGCCGTCCAGCTCGACCAGGATGGGCACCACCCC
GGTGAACAGCTCCTCGCCCTTGCTCACCATGGTGGCGCTAGCATAACTTCGTATAAAGTATCCTATACGA
AGTTATTTGCCTTAACCCAGAAATTATCACTGTTATTCTTTAGAATGGTGCAAAGAATAACTTCGTATAA
TGTATGCTATACGAAGTTATGAATTCGATATCAAGCTTATCGATAATCAACCTCTGGATTACAAAATTTG
TGAAAGATTGACTGGTATTCTTAACTATGTTGCTCCTTTTACGCTATGTGGATACGCTGCTTTAATGCCT
TTGTATCATGCTATTGCTTCCCGTATGGCTTTCATTTTCTCCTCCTTGTATAAATCCTGGTTGCTGTCTC
TTTATGAGGAGTTGTGGCCCGTTGTCAGGCAACGTGGCGTGGTGTGCACTGTGTTTGCTGACGCAACCCC
CACTGGTTGGGGCATTGCCACCACCTGTCAGCTCCTTTCCGGGACTTTCGCTTTCCCCCTCCCTATTGCC
ACGGCGGAACTCATCGCCGCCTGCCTTGCCCGCTGCTGGACAGGGGCTCGGCTGTTGGGCACTGACAATT
CCGTGGTGTTGTCGGGGAAATCATCGTCCTTTCCTTGGCTGCTCGCCTGTGTTGCCACCTGGATTCTGCG
CGGGACGTCCTTCTGCTACGTCCCTTCGGCCCTCAATCCAGCGGACCTTCCTTCCCGCGGCCTGCTGCCG
GCTCTGCGGCCTCTTCCGCGTCTTCGCCTTCGCCCTCAGACGAGTCGGATCTCCCTTTGGGCCGCCTCCC
CGCATCGATACCGTCGACCTCGAGACCTAGAAAAACATGGAGCAATCACAAGTAGCAATACAGCAGCTAC
CAATGCTGATTGTGCCTGGCTAGAAGCACAAGAGGAGGAGGAGGTGGGTTTTCCAGTCACACCTCAGGTA
CCTTTAAGACCAATGACTTACAAGGCAGCTGTAGATCTTAGCCACTTTTTAAAAGAAAAGGGGGGACTGG
AAGGGCTAATTCACTCCCAACGAAGACAAGATATCCTTGATCTGTGGATCTACCACACACAAGGCTACTT
CCCTGATTGGCAGAACTACACACCAGGGCCAGGGATCAGATATCCACTGACCTTTGGATGGTGCTACAAG
CTAGTACCAGTTGAGCAAGAGAAGGTAGAAGAAGCCAATGAAGGAGAGAACACCCGCTTGTTACACCCTG
TGAGCCTGCATGGGATGGATGACCCGGAGAGAGAAGTATTAGAGTGGAGGTTTGACAGCCGCCTAGCATT
TCATCACATGGCCCGAGAGCTGCATCCGGACTGTACTGGGTCTCTCTGGTTAGACCAGATCTGAGCCTGG
GAGCTCTCTGGCTAACTAGGGAACCCACTGCTTAAGCCTCAATAAAGCTTGCCTTGAGTGCTTCAAGTAG
TGTGTGCCCGTCTGTTGTGTGACTCTGGTAACTAGAGATCCCTCAGACCCTTTTAGTCAGTGTGGAAAAT
CTCTAGCAGGGCCCGTTTAAACCCGCTGATCAGCCTCGACTGTGCCTTCTAGTTGCCAGCCATCTGTTGT
TTGCCCCTCCCCCGTGCCTTCCTTGACCCTGGAAGGTGCCACTCCCACTGTCCTTTCCTAATAAAATGAG
GAAATTGCATCGCATTGTCTGAGTAGGTGTCATTCTATTCTGGGGGGTGGGGTGGGGCAGGACAGCAAGG
GGGAGGATTGGGAAGACAATAGCAGGCATGCTGGGGATGCGGTGGGCTCTATGGCTTCTGAGGCGGAAAG
AACCAGCTGGGGCTCTAGGGGGTATCCCC
[124 nt withheld, positions 6470-6593]
C
[91 nt withheld, positions 6595-6685]
A
[49 nt withheld, positions 6687-6735]
CCTTTGACGTTGGAGTCCACGTTCTTTAATAGTGGACTCTTGTTCCAAACTGGAACAACACTCAACCCTA
TCTCGGTCTATTCTTTTGATTTATAAGGGATTTTGCCGATTTCGGCCTATTGGTTAAAAAATGAGCTGAT
TTAACAAAAATTTAACGCGAATTAATTCTGTGGAATGTGTGTCAGTTAGGGTGTGGAAAGTCCCCAGGCT
CCCCAGCAGGCAGAAGTATGCAAAGCATGCATCTCAATTAGTCAGCAACCAGGTGTGGAAAGTCCCCAGG
CTCCCCAGCAGGCAGAAGTATGCAAAGCATGCATCTCAATTAGTCAGCAACCATAGTCCCGCCCCTAACT
CCGCCCATCCCGCCCCTAACTCCGCCCAGTTCCGCCCATTCTCCGCCCCATGGCTGACTAATTTTTTTTA
TTTATGCAGAGGCCGAGGCCGCCTCTGCCTCTGAGCTATTCCAGAAGTAGTGAGGAGGCTTTTTTGGAGG
CCTAGGCTTTTGCAAAAAGCTCCCGGGAGCTTGTATATCCATTTTCGGATCTGATCAGCACGTGTTGACA
ATTAATCATCGGCATAGTATATCGGCATAGTATAATACGACAAGGTGAGGAACTAAACCATGGCCAAGTT
GACCAGTGCCGTTCCGGTGCTCACCGCGCGCGACGTCGCCGGAGCGGTCGAGTTCTGGACCGACCGGCTC
GGGTTCTCCCGGGACTTCGTGGAGGACGACTTCGCCGGTGTGGTCCGGGACGACGTGACCCTGTTCATCA
GCGCGGTCCAGGACCAGGTGGTGCCGGACAACACCCTGGCCTGGGTGTGGGTGCGCGGCCTGGACGAGCT
GTACGCCGAGTGGTCGGAGGTCGTGTCCACGAACTTCCGGGACGCCTCCGGGCCGGCCATGACCGAGATC
GGCGAGCAGCCGTGGGGGCGGGAGTTCGCCCTGCGCGACCCGGCCGGCAACTGCGTGCACTTCGTGGCCG
AGGAGCAGGACTGACACGTGCTACGAGATTTCGATTCCACCGCCGCCTTCTATGAAAGGTTGGGCTTCGG
AATCGTTTTCCGGGACGCCGGCTGGATGATCCTCCAGCGCGGGGATCTCATGCTGGAGTTCTTCGCCCAC
CCCAACTTGTTTATTGCAGCTTATAATGGTTACAAATAAAGCAATAGCATCACAAATTTCACAAATAAAG
CATTTTTTTCACTGCATTCTAGTTGTGGTTTGTCCAAACTCATCAATGTATCTTATCATGTCTGTATACC
GTCGACCTCTAGCTAGAGCTTGGCGTAATCATGGTCATAGCTGTTTCCTGTGTGAAATTGTTATCCGCTC
ACAATTCCACACAACATACGAGCCGGAAGCATAAAGTGTAAAGCCTGGGGTGCCTAATGAGTGAGCTAAC
TCACATTAATTGCGTTGCGCTCACTGCCCGCTTTCCAGTCGGGAAACCTGTCGTGCCAGCTGCATTAATG
AATCGGCCAACGCGCGGGGAGAGGCGGTTTGCGTATTGGGCGCTCTTCCGCTTCCTCGCTCACTGACTCG
CTGCGCTCGGTCGTTCGGCTGCGGCGAGCGGTATCAGCTCACTCAAAGGCGGTAATACGGTTATCCACAG
AATCAGGGGATAACGCAGGAAAGAACATGTGAGCAAAAGGCCAGCAAAAGGCCAGGAACCGTAAAAAGGC
CGCGTTGCTGGCGTTTTTCCATAGGCTCCGCCCCCCTGACGAGCATCACAAAAATCGACGCTCAAGTCAG
AGGTGGCGAAACCCGACAGGACTATAAAGATACCAGGCGTTTCCCCCTGGAAGCTCCCTCGTGCGCTCTC
CTGTTCCGACCCTGCCGCTTACCGGATACCTGTCCGCCTTTCTCCCTTCGGGAAGCGTGGCGCTTTCTCA
TAGCTCACGCTGTAGGTATCTCAGTTCGGTGTAGGTCGTTCGCTCCAAGCTGGGCTGTGTGCACGAACCC
CCCGTTCAGCCCGACCGCTGCGCCTTATCCGGTAACTATCGTCTTGAGTCCAACCCGGTAAGACACGACT
TATCGCCACTGGCAGCAGCCACTGGTAACAGGATTAGCAGAGCGAGGTATGTAGGCGGTGCTACAGAGTT
CTTGAAGTGGTGGCCTAACTACGGCTACACTAGAAGAACAGTATTTGGTATCTGCGCTCTGCTGAAGCCA
GTTACCTTCGGAAAAAGAGTTGGTAGCTCTTGATCCGGCAAACAAACCACCGCTGGTAGCGGTGGTTTTT
TTGTTTGCAAGCAGCAGATTACGCGCAGAAAAAAAGGATCTCAAGAAGATCCTTTGATCTTTTCTACGGG
GTCTGACGCTCAGTGGAACGAAAACTCACGTTAAGGGATTTTGGTCATGAGATTATCAAAAAGGATCTTC
ACCTAGATCCTTTTAAATTAAAAATGAAGTTTTAAATCAATCTAAAGTATATATGAGTAAACTTGGTCTG
ACAGTTACCAATGCTTAATCAGTGAGGCACCTATCTCAGCGATCTGTCTATTTCGTTCATCCATAGTTGC
CTGACTCCCCGTCGTGTAGATAACTACGATACGGGAGGGCTTACCATCTGGCCCCAGTGCTGCAATGATA
CCGCGAGACCCACGCTCACCGGCTCCAGATTTATCAGCAATAAACCAGCCAGCCGGAAGGGCCGAGCGCA
GAAGTGGTCCTGCAACTTTATCCGCCTCCATCCAGTCTATTAATTGTTGCCGGGAAGCTAGAGTAAGTAG
TTCGCCAGTTAATAGTTTGCGCAACGTTGTTGCCATTGCTACAGGCATCGTGGTGTCACGCTCGTCGTTT
GGTATGGCTTCATTCAGCTCCGGTTCCCAACGATCAAGGCGAGTTACATGATCCCCCATGTTGTGCAAAA
AAGCGGTTAGCTCCTTCGGTCCTCCGATCGTTGTCAGAAGTAAGTTGGCCGCAGTGTTATCACTCATGGT
TATGGCAGCACTGCATAATTCTCTTACTGTCATGCCATCCGTAAGATGCTTTTCTGTGACTGGTGAGTAC
TCAACCAAGTCATTCTGAGAATAGTGTATGCGGCGACCGAGTTGCTCTTGCCCGGCGTCAATACGGGATA
ATACCGCGCCACATAGCAGAACTTTAAAAGTGCTCATCATTGGAAAACGTTCTTCGGGGCGAAAACTCTC
AAGGATCTTACCGCTGTTGAGATCCAGTTCGATGTAACCCACTCGTGCACCCAACTGATCTTCAGCATCT
TTTACTTTCACCAGCGTTTCTGGGTGAGCAAAAACAGGAAGGCAAAATGCCGCAAAAAAGGGAATAAGGG
CGACACGGAAATGTTGAATACTCATACTCTTCCTTTTTCAATATTATTGAAGCATTTATCAGGGTTATTG
TCTCATGAGCGGATACATATTTGAATGTATTTAGAAAAATAAACAAATAGGGGTTCCGCGCACATTTCCC
CGAAAAGTGCCACCTGAC
