>Addgene plasmid #73858 | FU - dio YFP - W | addgene partial sequence | sequence record 145846 | hUBCpro-F2 5'-CGCCGATGATTATATAAGGA-3'
CAGCTAGTTCCGTCGCAGCCGGGATTTGGGTCGCGGTTCTTGTTTGTGGATCGCTGTGATCGTCACTTGG
TGAGTAGCGGGCTGCTGGGCTGGCCGGGGCTTTCGTGGCCGCCGGGCCGCTCGGTGGGACGGAAGCGTGT
GGAGAGACCGCCAAGGGCTGTAGTCTGGGTCCGCGAGCAAGGTTGCCCTGAACTGGGGGTTGGGGGGAGC
GCAGCAAAATGGCGGCTGTTCCCGAGTCTTGAATGGAAGACGCTTGTGAGGCGGGCTGTGAGGTCGTTGA
AACAAGGTGGGGGGCATGGTGGGCGGCAAGAACCCAAGGTCTTGAGGCCTTCGCTAATGCGGGAAAGCTC
TTATTCGGGTGAGATGGGCTGGGGCACCATCTGGGGACCCTGACGTGAAGTTTGTCACTGACTGGAGAAC
TCGGTTTGTCGTCTGTTGCGGGGGCGGCAGTTATGGCGGTGCCGTTGGGCAGTGCACCCGTACCTTTGGG
AGCGCGCGCCCTCGTCGTGTCGTGACGTCACCCGTTCTGTTGGCTTATAATGCAGGGTGGGGCCACCTGC
CGGTAGGTGTGCGGTAGGCTTTTCTCCGTCGCAGGACGCAGGGTTCGGGCCTAGGGTAGGCTCTCCTGAA
TCGACAGGCGCCGGACCTCTGGTGAGGGGAGGGATAAGTGAGGCGTCAGTTTCTTTGGTCGGTTTTATGT
ACCTATCTTCTTAAGTAGCTGAAGCTCCGGTTTTGAACTATGCGCTCGGGGTTGGCGAGTGTGTTTTGTG
AAGTTTTTTAGGCACCTTTTGAAATGTAATCATTTGGGTCAATATGTAATTTTCAGTGTTAGACTAGTAA
ATTGTCCGCTAAATTCTGGCCGTTTTTGGCTTTTTTGTTAGACGAAGCTTGGGCTGCAGGTCGACTCTAG
AGGATCCTCTAGAGTCGACTCCGGAATAACTTCGTATAGGATACTTTATACGAAGTTATGCAGAATGGTA
GCTGGATTGTAGCTGCTATTAGCAATATGAA
