>Addgene plasmid #73858 | FU - dio YFP - W | addgene partial sequence | sequence record 145851 | WPRE-R 5'-CATAGCGTAAAAGGAGCAACA-3'
AGTCAATCTTTCACAAATTTTGTAATCCAGAGGTTGATTATCGATAAGCTTGATATCGAATTCATAACTT
CGTATAGCATACATTATACGAAGTTATTCTTTGCACCATTCTAAAGAATAACAGTGATAATTTCTGGGTT
AAGGCAAATAACTTCGTATAGGATACTTTATACGAAGTTATGCTAGCGCCACCATGGTGAGCAAGGGCGA
GGAGCTGTTCACCGGGGTGGTGCCCATCCTGGTCGAGCTGGACGGCGACGTAAACGGCCACAAGTTCAGC
GTGTCCGGCGAGGGCGAGGGCGATGCCACCTACGGCAAGCTGACCCTGAAGTTCATCTGCACCACCGGCA
AGCTGCCCGTGCCCTGGCCCACCCTCGTGACCACCTTCGGCTACGGCCTGCAGTGCTTCGCCCGCTACCC
CGACCACATGAAGCAGCACGACTTCTTCAAGTCCGCCATGCCCGAAGGCTACGTCCAGGAGCGCACCATC
TTCTTCAAGGACGACGGCAACTACAAGACCCGCGCCGAGGTGAAGTTCGAGGGCGACACCCTGGTGAACC
GCATCGAGCTGAAGGGCATCGACTTCAAGGAGGACGGCAACATCCTGGGGCACAAGCTGGAGTACAACTA
CAACAGCCACAACGTCTATATCATGGCCGACAAGCAGAAGAACGGCATCAAGGTGAACTTCAAGATCCGC
CACAACATCGAGGACGGCAGCGTGCAGCTCGCCGACCACTACCAGCAGAACACCCCCATCGGCGACGGCC
CCGTGCTGCTGCCCGACAACCACTACCTGAGCTACCAGTCCGCCCTGAGCAAAGACCCCAACGAGAAGCG
CGATCACATGGTCCTGCTGGAGTTCGTGACCGCCGCCGGGATCACTCTCGGCATGGACGAGCTGTACAAG
TAAGGCGCGCCATAACTTCGTATAATGTATGCTATACGAAGTTATTAAGAGGTTTCATATTGCTAATAGC
AGCTACAATCCAGCTACCATTCTGCATAACTTCGTATAAAGTATCCTATAC
